Addgene plasmid #85398: pAAV hSyn1 bPAC cMyc S27A 2A tDimer
Purpose: humanized photoactivated adenylyl cyclase lower dark activity, spectrum shifted 15 nm longer wavelenght with neuron-specific promoter, plus red fluorescent protein
Depositing lab: Thomas Oertner. Depositing organization: Universitaetsklinikum Hamburg-Eppendorf.
Backbone
  Vector backbone: pAAV
  Backbone manufacturer: Stratagene
  Backbone size w/o insert (bp): 4568
  Total vector size (bp): 7176
  Modifications to backbone: human Synapsin1 promoter
  Vector type: Mammalian Expression, AAV
Growth in bacteria
  Bacterial resistance: Ampicillin, 100 μg/mL
  Growth temperature: 37°C
  Growth strain: NEB Stable
  Copy number: High Copy
Gene/Insert 1
  Gene/Insert name: humanized photoactivated adenylyl cyclase (alt names: bPAC S27A; BlaC; Beggiatoa sp. PS)
  Species: GU461306
  Insert size (bp): 1092
  Mutation: S27A
  Promoter: human Synapsin1 promotor
  Tag / fusion protein: cMyc Tag (C terminal on insert)
  Cloning method: Restriction Enzyme; 5′ cloning site MluI (not destroyed); 3′ cloning site EcoRI (not destroyed)
  Sequencing primers: 5′ tttcgccacctctgactt; 3′ GTACTCGGTTTTCAGGCACAG
Gene/Insert 2
  Gene/Insert name: red fluorescent protein (alt name: tdimer2)
  Species: Discosoma sp.
  Insert size (bp): 1395
  Promoter: ribosomal skip sequence T2A
  Cloning method: Restriction Enzyme; 5′ cloning site KpnI (not destroyed); 3′ cloning site HindIII (not destroyed)
  Sequencing primers: 5′ GGCAGAGGAAGTCTTCTAACAT; 3′ GTAATCCAGAGGTTGATTATCG
Resource information
  A portion of this plasmid was derived from a plasmid made by: ChR2 was a gift from Peter Hegemann, HU Berlin, Germany tdimer2 is originally from Roger Y. Tsien, UCSD
Terms and licenses: Academic/Nonprofit Terms; Industry Terms: Not Available to Industry
Depositor comments: Insert was described in Stierl et al Biochemistry. 2014 Aug 12;53(31):5121-30. doi: 10.1021/bi500479v. Epub 2014 Jul 28 and cloned behind a neuron-specific promoter.
How to cite: pAAV hSyn1 bPAC cMyc S27A 2A tDimer was a gift from Thomas Oertner (Addgene plasmid # 85398 ; http://n2t.net/addgene:85398 ; RRID:Addgene_85398)
