[The description below was written by a language model from this plasmid's Addgene catalogue record and pLannotate feature annotations shown in this document.]
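Description:
pAAV hSyn1 bPAC cMyc S27A 2A tDimer is an adeno-associated virus transfer plasmid of about 7.2 kb, built on the Stratagene pAAV backbone, for neuron-specific expression of an optogenetic cAMP tool. It is maintained in bacteria as a high-copy plasmid through a ColE1/pUC-type origin and selected with ampicillin via the β-lactamase gene. An f1 phage origin is also present. AAV2 inverted terminal repeats flank the expression cassette and allow it to be packaged into recombinant AAV particles. In the annotated sequence one ITR is detected in full, while the other appears only as short fragments.

The cassette is driven by the human synapsin I promoter, which restricts expression to neurons. It encodes a humanized photoactivated adenylyl cyclase from Beggiatoa (bPAC, also called BlaC) carrying an S27A substitution and a C-terminal cMyc epitope tag. According to the record, this mutation lowers the enzyme's dark activity and shifts its action spectrum about 15 nm toward longer wavelengths. A T2A ribosomal skip sequence links the cyclase to tdimer2, a tandem-dimer red/orange fluorescent protein derived from Discosoma, so both proteins are made as separate polypeptides from a single transcript and fluorescence marks the expressing cells. A WPRE downstream of the coding region enhances transcript stability and expression, and a human growth hormone polyadenylation signal terminates the message. The automated feature table does not annotate the bPAC, Myc or T2A segments, but an unannotated gap between the promoter and tdimer2 is consistent with their position. The construct suits light-controlled elevation of cAMP in identified neurons, by either direct transfection or AAV delivery.
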