Features (pLannotate 1.2.2; 15 found; start..end, strand, type, name):
    415..442     -  repeat_region  AAV2 ITR (fragment): inverted terminal repeat of adeno-associated virus serotype 2 inverted
    471..498     -  repeat_region  AAV2 ITR (fragment): inverted terminal repeat of adeno-associated virus serotype 2 inverted
    571..1159    -  rep_origin     ori: high-copy-number ColE1/pMB1/pBR322/pUC origin of replication
   1330..2190    -  CDS            AmpR: β-lactamase; bla; confers resistance to ampicillin, carbenicillin, and related antibiotics
   2191..2295    -  promoter       AmpR promoter: bla
   2390..2425    +  CDS            rop (fragment): Rop protein, which maintains plasmids at low copy number; rop
   2527..2576    +  misc_feature   bom (fragment): basis of mobility region from pBR322
   2577..3030    -  rep_origin     f1 ori (sequence partly withheld): f1 bacteriophage origin of replication; arrow indicates direction of (+) strand synthesis
   3051..3102    +  misc_feature   bom (fragment): basis of mobility region from pBR322
   3107..3247    -  repeat_region  AAV2 ITR: inverted terminal repeat of adeno-associated virus serotype 2 inverted
   3287..3763    -  polyA_signal   hGH poly(A) signal: human growth hormone polyadenylation signal
   3829..3849    -  misc_feature   MCS (fragment): pBluescript multiple cloning site
   3850..4438    -  misc_feature   WPRE: woodchuck hepatitis virus posttranscriptional regulatory element
   4469..5860    -  CDS            tdimer2(12): tdimer2(12) is a basic (constitutively fluorescent) orange fluorescent protein published in 2002, derived from Discosoma sp.. It has low acid sensitivity.
   7054..331     -  promoter       hSyn promoter (across the origin): human synapsin I promoter; confers neuron-specific expression (Kügler et al., 2003)
>Addgene plasmid #85398 | pAAV hSyn1 bPAC cMyc S27A 2A tDimer | addgene full sequence | sequence record 201308 | Addgene NGS Result
GTGGTGCGGTCCGGCTGGGCCGGCGGCGGCGCGGACGCGACCAAGGTGGCCGGGAAGGGGAGTTTGCGGG
GGACCGGCGAGTGACGTCAGCGCGCCTTCAGTGCTGAGGCGGCGGTGGCGCGCGCCGCCAGGCGGGGGCG
AAGGCACTGTCCGCGGTGCTGAAGCTGGCAGTGCGCACGCGCCTCGCCGCATCCTGTTTCCCCTCCCCCT
CTCTGATAGGGGATGCGCAATTTGGGGAATGGGGGTTGGGTGCTTGTCCAGTGGGTCGGGGTCGGTCGTC
AGGTAGGCACCCCCACCCCGCCTCATCCTGGTCCTAAAACCCACTTGCACTCATACGCAGGGCCCTCTGC
AGCTCGAGTCTAGCGACGCGTGCGGCCGCAGGAACCCCTAGTGATGGAGTTGGCCACTCCCTCTCTGCGC
GCTCGCTCGCTCACTGAGGCCGGGCGACCAAAGGTCGCCCGACGCCCGGGCGGCCTCAGTGAGCGAGCGA
GCGCGCAGCTGCCTGCAGGACATGTGAGCAAAAGGCCAGCAAAAGGCCAGGAACCGTAAAAAGGCCGCGT
TGCTGGCGTTTTTCCATAGGCTCCGCCCCCCTGACGAGCATCACAAAAATCGACGCTCAAGTCAGAGGTG
GCGAAACCCGACAGGACTATAAAGATACCAGGCGTTTCCCCCTGGAAGCTCCCTCGTGCGCTCTCCTGTT
CCGACCCTGCCGCTTACCGGATACCTGTCCGCCTTTCTCCCTTCGGGAAGCGTGGCGCTTTCTCATAGCT
CACGCTGTAGGTATCTCAGTTCGGTGTAGGTCGTTCGCTCCAAGCTGGGCTGTGTGCACGAACCCCCCGT
TCAGCCCGACCGCTGCGCCTTATCCGGTAACTATCGTCTTGAGTCCAACCCGGTAAGACACGACTTATCG
CCACTGGCAGCAGCCACTGGTAACAGGATTAGCAGAGCGAGGTATGTAGGCGGTGCTACAGAGTTCTTGA
AGTGGTGGCCTAACTACGGCTACACTAGAAGAACAGTATTTGGTATCTGCGCTCTGCTGAAGCCAGTTAC
CTTCGGAAAAAGAGTTGGTAGCTCTTGATCCGGCAAACAAACCACCGCTGGTAGCGGTGGTTTTTTTGTT
TGCAAGCAGCAGATTACGCGCAGAAAAAAAGGATCTCAAGAAGATCCTTTGATCTTTTCTACGGGGTCTG
ACGCTCAGTGGAACGAAAACTCACGTTAAGGGATTTTGGTCATGAGATTATCAAAAAGGATCTTCACCTA
GATCCTTTTAAATTAAAAATGAAGTTTTAAATCAATCTAAAGTATATATGAGTAAACTTGGTCTGACAGT
TACCAATGCTTAATCAGTGAGGCACCTATCTCAGCGATCTGTCTATTTCGTTCATCCATAGTTGCCTGAC
TCCCCGTCGTGTAGATAACTACGATACGGGAGGGCTTACCATCTGGCCCCAGTGCTGCAATGATACCGCG
AGACCCACGCTCACCGGCTCCAGATTTATCAGCAATAAACCAGCCAGCCGGAAGGGCCGAGCGCAGAAGT
GGTCCTGCAACTTTATCCGCCTCCATCCAGTCTATTAATTGTTGCCGGGAAGCTAGAGTAAGTAGTTCGC
CAGTTAATAGTTTGCGCAACGTTGTTGCCATTGCTACAGGCATCGTGGTGTCACGCTCGTCGTTTGGTAT
GGCTTCATTCAGCTCCGGTTCCCAACGATCAAGGCGAGTTACATGATCCCCCATGTTGTGCAAAAAAGCG
GTTAGCTCCTTCGGTCCTCCGATCGTTGTCAGAAGTAAGTTGGCCGCAGTGTTATCACTCATGGTTATGG
CAGCACTGCATAATTCTCTTACTGTCATGCCATCCGTAAGATGCTTTTCTGTGACTGGTGAGTACTCAAC
CAAGTCATTCTGAGAATAGTGTATGCGGCGACCGAGTTGCTCTTGCCCGGCGTCAATACGGGATAATACC
GCGCCACATAGCAGAACTTTAAAAGTGCTCATCATTGGAAAACGTTCTTCGGGGCGAAAACTCTCAAGGA
TCTTACCGCTGTTGAGATCCAGTTCGATGTAACCCACTCGTGCACCCAACTGATCTTCAGCATCTTTTAC
TTTCACCAGCGTTTCTGGGTGAGCAAAAACAGGAAGGCAAAATGCCGCAAAAAAGGGAATAAGGGCGACA
CGGAAATGTTGAATACTCATACTCTTCCTTTTTCAATATTATTGAAGCATTTATCAGGGTTATTGTCTCA
TGAGCGGATACATATTTGAATGTATTTAGAAAAATAAACAAATAGGGGTTCCGCGCACATTTCCCCGAAA
AGTGCCACCTGACGTCTAAGAAACCATTATTATCATGACATTAACCTATAAAAATAGGCGTATCACGAGG
CCCTTTCGTCTCGCGCGTTTCGGTGATGACGGTGAAAACCTCTGACACATGCAGCTCCCGGAGACGGTCA
CAGCTTGTCTGTAAGCGGATGCCGGGAGCAGACAAGCCCGTCAGGGCGCGTCAGCGGGTGTTGGCGGGTG
TCGGGGCTGGCTTAACTATGCGGCATCAGAGCAGATTGTACTGAGAGTGCACCATAAAATTGTAAACGTT
AATATTTTGTTAAAATTCGCGTTAAATTTTTGTTAAATCAGCTCATTTTTTAACCAATAGACCGAAATCG
GCAAAATCCCTTATAAATCAAAAGAATAGCCCGAGATAGAGT
[37 nt withheld, positions 2703-2739]
AAAGAACGTGGACTCCAACGTCAAAGG
[141 nt withheld, positions 2767-2907]
G
[46 nt withheld, positions 2909-2954]
A
[75 nt withheld, positions 2956-3030]
TTACTATGGTTGCTTTGACGTATGCGGTGTGAAATACCGCACAGATGCGTAAGGAGAAAATACCGCATCA
GGCGCCCCTGCAGGCAGCTGCGCGCTCGCTCGCTCACTGAGGCCGCCCGGGCAAAGCCCGGGCGTCGGGC
GACCTTTGGTCGCCCGGCCTCAGTGAGCGAGCGAGCGCGCAGAGAGGGAGTGGCCAACTCCATCACTAGG
GGTTCCTGCGGCCGCTCGGTCCGCACGTGGTTACCTACAAAATCAGAAGGACAGGGAAGGGAGCAGTGGT
TCACGCCTGTAATCCCAGCAATTTGGGAGGCCAAGGTGGGTAGATCACCTGAGATTAGGAGTTGGAGACC
AGCCTGGCCAATATGGTGAAACCCCGTCTCTACCAAAAAAACAAAAATTAGCTGAGCCTGGTCATGCATG
CCTGGAATCCCAACAACTCGGGAGGCTGAGGCAGGAGAATCGCTTGAACCCAGGAGGCGGAGATTGCAGT
GAGCCAAGATTGTGCCACTGCACTCCAGCTTGGTTCCCAATAGACCCCGCAGGCCCTACAGGTTGTCTTC
CCAACTTGCCCCTTGCTCCATACCACCCCCCTCCACCCCATAATATTATAGAAGGACACCTAGTCAGACA
AAATGATGCAACTTAATTTTATTAGGACAAGGCTGGTGGGCACTGGAGTGGCAACTTCCAGGGCCAGGAG
AGGCACTGGGGAGGGGTCACAGGGATGCCACCCGTAGATCATCTCTAGACTCGAGGTCGAGGCCAGAGAG
GCCATCGAATGGCGCGCCGCGATCGCGTCTCGAGGTCGACGGTATCGATGCGGGGAGGCGGCCCAAAGGG
AGATCCGACTCGTCTGAGGGCGAAGGCGAAGACGCGGAAGAGGCCGCAGAGCCGGCAGCAGGCCGCGGGA
AGGAAGGTCCGCTGGATTGAGGGCCGAAGGGACGTAGCAGAAGGACGTCCCGCGCAGAATCCAGGTGGCA
ACACAGGCGAGCAGCCAAGGAAAGGACGATGATTTCCCCGACAACACCACGGAATTGTCAGTGCCCAACA
GCCGAGCCCCTGTCCAGCAGCGGGCAAGGCAGGCGGCGATGAGTTCCGCCGTGGCAATAGGGAGGGGGAA
AGCGAAAGTCCCGGAAAGGAGCTGACAGGTGGTGGCAATGCCCCAACCAGTGGGGGTTGCGTCAGCAAAC
ACAGTGCACACCACGCCACGTTGCCTGACAACGGGCCACAACTCCTCATAAAGAGACAGCAACCAGGATT
TATACAAGGAGGAGAAAATGAAAGCCATACGGGAAGCAATAGCATGATACAAAGGCATTAAAGCAGCGTA
TCCACATAGCGTAAAAGGAGCAACATAGTTAAGAATACCAGTCAATCTTTCACAAATTTTGTAATCCAGA
GGTTGATTATCGATAAGCTTTTGCTCGAAGTCGACCTACAGGAACAGGTGGTGGCGGCCCTCGGAGCGCT
CGTACTGTTCCACGATGGTGTAGTCCTCGTTGTGGGAGGTGATGTCCAGCTTGGTGTCCACGTAGTAGTA
GCCGGGCAGCTGCACGGGCTTCTTGGCCATGTAGATGGTCTTGAACTCCACCAGGTAGTGGCCGCCGTCC
TTCAGCTTCAGGGCCTGGTGGATCTCGCCCTTCAGCACGCCGTCGCGGGGGTACAGGCGCTCGGTGGAGG
CCTCCCAGCCCATGGTCTTCTTCTGCATTACGGGGCCGTCGGGGGGGAAGTTGGTGCCGCGGAACTTCAC
CTTGTAGATCAGCGTGCCGTCCTGCAGGGAGGAGTCCTGGGTCACGGTCACCACGCCGCCGTCCTCGAAG
TTCATCACGCGCTCCCACTTGAAGCCCTCGGGGAAGGACAGCTTCTTGTAGTCGGGGATGTCGGCGGGGT
GCTTCACGTACGCCTTGGAGCCGTACTGGAACTGGGGGGACAGGATGTCCCAGGCGAAGGGCAGGGGGCC
GCCCTTGGTCACCTTCAGCTTGGCGGTCTGGGTGCCCTCGTAGGGGCGGCCCTCGCCCTCGCCCTCGATC
TCGAACTCGTGGCCGTTCACGGAGCCCTCCATGCGCACCTTGAAGCGCATGAACTCTTTGATGACGTCCT
CGGAGGAGGCGGTGCCGGAGCTGCCGCTGCCGGTGCTGCCGGTGCCATGCCCCAGGAACAGGTGGTGGCG
GCCCTCGGAGCGCTCGTACTGTTCCACGATGGTGTAGTCCTCGTTGTGGGAGGTGATGTCCAGCTTGGTG
TCCACGTAGTAGTAGCCGGGCAGCTGCACGGGCTTCTTGGCCATGTAGATGGTCTTGAACTCCACCAGGT
AGTGGCCGCCGTCCTTCAGCTTCAGGGCCTGGTGGATCTCGCCCTTCAGCACGCCGTCGCGGGGGTACAG
GCGCTCGGTGGAGGCCTCCCAGCCCATGGTCTTCTTCTGCATTACGGGGCCGTCGGGGGGGAAGTTGGTG
CCGCGGAACTTCACCTTGTAGATCAGCGTGCCGTCCTGCAGGGAGGAGTCCTGGGTCACGGTCACCACGC
CGCCGTCCTCGAAGTTCATCACGCGCTCCCACTTGAAGCCCTCGGGGAAGGACAGCTTCTTGTAGTCGGG
GATGTCGGCGGGGTGCTTCACGTACGCCTTGGAGCCGTACTGGAACTGGGGGGACAGGATGTCCCAGGCG
AAGGGCAGGGGGCCGCCCTTGGTCACCTTCAGCTTGGCGGTCTGGGTGCCCTCGTAGGGGCGGCCCTCGC
CCTCGCCCTCGATCTCGAACTCGTGGCCGTTCACGGAGCCCTCCATGCGCACCTTGAAGCGCATGAACTC
TTTGATGACGTCCTCGGAGGAGGCCACCATGGCGGCCGCGGATCCCGGTGCAGGGCCGGGATTCTCCTCC
ACGTCACCGCATGTTAGAAGACTTCCTCTGCCCTCGGCCGCGGGTACCAGGTCCTCCTCCGAGATCAGCT
TTTGCTCGTACGTCCGCGGCTTGTCGTTTTCCAGGGTCTGCCGGATCAGCTGGGTGATCTGCAGGGTGTC
GTAGTACTTCTGGGCCTCATTCACGGTGTAGACCTCGATGGCTTCCTGCTTGCCCTTGACCTGGTGGGCT
CCCAGGTTGATGAAGGTCCACTGGGCCTGGCAGCACTTCTTCACGCCGGCTGTAAAGGCCAGGGCGTAGG
GCAGCTGTCTTGTCAGGGCTTCCAGCCTGGCGGCCACGTTCACGGCGTCCCCCAGCAGGGTGTGGTCCAT
CTTCAGGCTGCTGCCCATGTTGCCCTCGATCACGTGGCCGTAGCTCAGGCCGATGCCGGTGTACAGCAGG
TGCAGGGGGTTGGTGGCCTCCACGTGGTGCCGCAGCTGCTTCAGCTCGGAGATGATGTCCAGGCTGGTCC
GGATGGCGGCGTCGCCCTGCTCTTTGGTGAAGCTGGCCATCACGCAGTCGCCGATGAACTTGGTCACTTC
GCCGCCGTAGGCGCTGATGATCCGGGTGCAGATGCTGAAGTACCGGTTGACCAGGATGACCACCTCGTTC
ACGGGCAGCTTCTCGGTCAGGGTGCTGAAGGCCAGGATGTCGCTGAAGAAGATGATCTTCTCGACCAGCT
GGGGCTCCACGGTCAGGGGGTTGATGCCCTGGTTGATCAGGTAGATCACTCTGGCGGGCATGTACTTTTC
CAGCACCCGGTGGCTCTGGGTGATGGTCTGCAGCAGGCTCTTGATGGGCTGGATCATCAGCTCGCTGTTC
TCGTTCAGGTTGATGGTTTTCATGGCCCAGTTGGGGAACATCCGGTCGGTGATGTCGTACTCGGTTTTCA
GGCACAGGATGTTGGTGTGCCGGTCGTCCACCAGGATTTTCTTGTACAGCTTGTCCACCTTCTCGTTCTC
GCCTTCCAGGATCTGGAAGAACAGGCCCTGCAGGTACAGCAGCACGCCGGTGATGTTGTCCCGCTGGTTG
TTCTTGATGGCCACCTTGCCGATCCGCTGGATCTCTTCCAGGCTCAGGTGGCCGCTGATCTTGCTGATGT
ACACCAGCCGCTTCATCATGGTGGCGAATTCGACTGCGCTCTCAGGCACGACACGACTCCTCCGCTGCCC
ACCGCAGACTGAGGCAGCGCTGAGTCGCCGGCGCCGCAGCGCAGATGGTCGCGCCCGTGCCCCCCTATCT
CGCGCCTCGC
